>Addgene plasmid #112223 | pcDNA-3xflagGREB1c | depositor full sequence | sequence record 211361 | pcDNA-3xflagGREB1c sequence 6900 bps
GACGGATCGGGAGATCTCCCGATCCCCTATGGTGCACTCTCAGTACAATCTGCTCTGATGCCGCATAGTT
AAGCCAGTATCTGCTCCCTGCTTGTGTGTTGGAGGTCGCTGAGTAGTGCGCGAGCAAAATTTAAGCTACA
ACAAGGCAAGGCTTGACCGACAATTGCATGAAGAATCTGCTTAGGGTTAGGCGTTTTGCGCTGCTTCGCG
ATGTACGGGCCAGATATACGCGTTGACATTGATTATTGACTAGTTATTAATAGTAATCAATTACGGGGTC
ATTAGTTCATAGCCCATATATGGAGTTCCGCGTTACATAACTTACGGTAAATGGCCCGCCTGGCTGACCG
CCCAACGACCCCCGCCCATTGACGTCAATAATGACGTATGTTCCCATAGTAACGCCAATAGGGACTTTCC
ATTGACGTCAATGGGTGGAGTATTTACGGTAAACTGCCCACTTGGCAGTACATCAAGTGTATCATATGCC
AAGTACGCCCCCTATTGACGTCAATGACGGTAAATGGCCCGCCTGGCATTATGCCCAGTACATGACCTTA
TGGGACTTTCCTACTTGGCAGTACATCTACGTATTAGTCATCGCTATTACCATGGTGATGCGGTTTTGGC
AGTACATCAATGGGCGTGGATAGCGGTTTGACTCACGGGGATTTCCAAGTCTCCACCCCATTGACGTCAA
TGGGAGTTTGTTTTGGCACCAAAATCAACGGGACTTTCCAAAATGTCGTAACAACTCCGCCCCATTGACG
CAAATGGGCGGTAGGCGTGTACGGTGGGAGGTCTATATAAGCAGAGCTCTCTGGCTAACTAGAGAACCCA
CTGCTTACTGGCTTATCGAAATTAATACGACTCACTATAGGGAGACCCAAGCTGGGCCACCATGGACTAC
AAAGACCATGACGGTGATTATAAAGATCATGATATCGATTACAAGGATGACGATGACAAGCTAGCGTTTA
AACTTAAGCTTGGTACCGAGCTCGCCATGGGAAATTCTTACGCTGGACAGCTGAAGACGACACGCTTTGA
AGAGGTCTTGCACAATTCCATCGAGGCATCCCTGCGGTCCAACAACCTGGTGCCCAGGCCCATCTTTTCC
CAGCTGTACCTGGAAGCTGAGCAGCAGCTTGCCGCTCTAGAAGGTGGTAGCCGAGTGGACAATGAGGAAG
AGGAAGAAGAGGGAGAAGGAGGGCTGGAAACAAATGGCCCCCCAAACCCTTTCCAGCTGCACCCTCTGCC
TGAAGGATGCTGTACCACAGACGGGTTTTGCCAGGCCGGGAAGGACCTGCGCCTTGTCTCCATTTCCAAC
GAGCCCATGGATGTCCCTGCGGGCTTTCTCCTCGTGGGGGTCAAGTCCCCCAGCCTGCCGGACCATCTCC
TGGTGTGCGCCGTTGACAAGAGGTTCTTGCCAGATGACAATGGCCACAATGCTCTTCTTGGTTTCTCTGG
GAATTGTGTTGGCTGTGGAAAGAAAGGCTTCTGTTACTTCACGGAATTCTCCAATCATATAAATCTGAAA
CTGACCACTCAACCCAAGAAGCAGAAACACTTGAAGTATTACCTGGTCCGTAATGCACAAGGGACTCTAA
CCAAAGGACCTTTAATCTGTTGGAAAGGCTCAGAGTTTAGAAGCCGGCAGATCCCCGCCAGTACTTGTTC
CAGTTCCCTCTTCCCAGCCCTGGAGAGCACGGCTGCCTTCCCCAGCGAGCCCGTTCCTGGGACGAACCCC
AGCATCCTGATGGGAGCTCAGCAGGCAGGACCAGCTTCTGATCACCCCTCACTAAACGCAGCAATGGGTC
CGGCTGTTTTCAACGGCAAAGATTCCCCGAAGTGCCAACAACTGGCAAAGAATAACCTGTTGGCCCTGCC
GCGACCATCGGCTTTAGGTATCTTGTCAAACTCCGGGCCCCCCAAAAAACGCCACAAAGGGTGGTCTCCA
GAATCTCCATCAGCTCCAGATGGTGGCTGCCCCCAAGGTGGTGGGAACAGAGCTAAGTATGAGAGCGCAG
GCATGTCCTGCGTGCCGCAGGTTGGCTTGGTGGGACCAGCTTCAGTCACCTTTCCAGTGGTGGCCTCTGG
AGAACCAGTGTCTGTTCCTGACAACTTGCTGAAAATATGCAAGGCCAAGCCAGTGATATTTAAAGTATTT
GTAAATGGTGCTACCCAAATGGTAGCCCTTGGTCCGGCAGAACCTGCATCGCCCCGGAGCTTATGACACT
AGTCCAGTGTGGTGGAATTCTGCAGATATCCAGCACAGTGGCGGCCGCTCGAGTCTAGAGGGCCCGTTTA
AACCCGCTGATCAGCCTCGACTGTGCCTTCTAGTTGCCAGCCATCTGTTGTTTGCCCCTCCCCCGTGCCT
TCCTTGACCCTGGAAGGTGCCACTCCCACTGTCCTTTCCTAATAAAATGAGGAAATTGCATCGCATTGTC
TGAGTAGGTGTCATTCTATTCTGGGGGGTGGGGTGGGGCAGGACAGCAAGGGGGAGGATTGGGAAGACAA
TAGCAGGCATGCTGGGGATGCGGTGGGCTCTATGGCTTCTGAGGCGGAAAGAACCAGCTGGGGCTCTAGG
GGGTATCCCC
[124 nt withheld, positions 2601-2724]
C
[91 nt withheld, positions 2726-2816]
A
[49 nt withheld, positions 2818-2866]
CCTTTGACGTTGGAGTCCACGTTCTTT
[37 nt withheld, positions 2894-2930]
ACCCTATCTCGGTCTATTCTTTTGATTTATAAGGGATTTTGCCGATTTCGGCCTATTGGTTAAAAAATGA
GCTGATTTAACAAAAATTTAACGCGAATTAATTCTGTGGAATGTGTGTCAGTTAGGGTGTGGAAAGTCCC
CAGGCTCCCCAGCAGGCAGAAGTATGCAAAGCATGCATCTCAATTAGTCAGCAACCAGGTGTGGAAAGTC
CCCAGGCTCCCCAGCAGGCAGAAGTATGCAAAGCATGCATCTCAATTAGTCAGCAACCATAGTCCCGCCC
CTAACTCCGCCCATCCCGCCCCTAACTCCGCCCAGTTCCGCCCATTCTCCGCCCCATGGCTGACTAATTT
TTTTTATTTATGCAGAGGCCGAGGCCGCCTCTGCCTCTGAGCTATTCCAGAAGTAGTGAGGAGGCTTTTT
TGGAGGCCTAGGCTTTTGCAAAAAGCTCCCGGGAGCTTGTATATCCATTTTCGGATCTGATCAGCACGTG
ATGAAAAAGCCTGAACTCACCGCGACGTCTGTCGAGAAGTTTCTGATCGAAAAGTTCGACAGCGTCTCCG
ACCTGATGCAGCTCTCGGAGGGCGAAGAATCTCGTGCTTTCAGCTTCGATGTAGGAGGGCGTGGATATGT
CCTGCGGGTAAATAGCTGCGCCGATGGTTTCTACAAAGATCGTTATGTTTATCGGCACTTTGCATCGGCC
GCGCTCCCGATTCCGGAAGTGCTTGACATTGGGGAATTCAGCGAGAGCCTGACCTATTGCATCTCCCGCC
GTGCACAGGGTGTCACGTTGCAAGACCTGCCTGAAACCGAACTGCCCGCTGTTCTGCAGCCGGTCGCGGA
GGCCATGGATGCGATCGCTGCGGCCGATCTTAGCCAGACGAGCGGGTTCGGCCCATTCGGACCGCAAGGA
ATCGGTCAATACACTACATGGCGTGATTTCATATGCGCGATTGCTGATCCCCATGTGTATCACTGGCAAA
CTGTGATGGACGACACCGTCAGTGCGTCCGTCGCGCAGGCTCTCGATGAGCTGATGCTTTGGGCCGAGGA
CTGCCCCGAAGTCCGGCACCTCGTGCACGCGGATTTCGGCTCCAACAATGTCCTGACGGACAATGGCCGC
ATAACAGCGGTCATTGACTGGAGCGAGGCGATGTTCGGGGATTCCCAATACGAGGTCGCCAACATCTTCT
TCTGGAGGCCGTGGTTGGCTTGTATGGAGCAGCAGACGCGCTACTTCGAGCGGAGGCATCCGGAGCTTGC
AGGATCGCCGCGGCTCCGGGCGTATATGCTCCGCATTGGTCTTGACCAACTCTATCAGAGCTTGGTTGAC
GGCAATTTCGATGATGCAGCTTGGGCGCAGGGTCGATGCGACGCAATCGTCCGATCCGGAGCCGGGACTG
TCGGGCGTACACAAATCGCCCGCAGAAGCGCGGCCGTCTGGACCGATGGCTGTGTAGAAGTACTCGCCGA
TAGTGGAAACCGACGCCCCAGCACTCGTCCGAGGGCAAAGGAATAGCACGTGCTACGAGATTTCGATTCC
ACCGCCGCCTTCTATGAAAGGTTGGGCTTCGGAATCGTTTTCCGGGACGCCGGCTGGATGATCCTCCAGC
GCGGGGATCTCATGCTGGAGTTCTTCGCCCACCCCAACTTGTTTATTGCAGCTTATAATGGTTACAAATA
AAGCAATAGCATCACAAATTTCACAAATAAAGCATTTTTTTCACTGCATTCTAGTTGTGGTTTGTCCAAA
CTCATCAATGTATCTTATCATGTCTGTATACCGTCGACCTCTAGCTAGAGCTTGGCGTAATCATGGTCAT
AGCTGTTTCCTGTGTGAAATTGTTATCCGCTCACAATTCCACACAACATACGAGCCGGAAGCATAAAGTG
TAAAGCCTGGGGTGCCTAATGAGTGAGCTAACTCACATTAATTGCGTTGCGCTCACTGCCCGCTTTCCAG
TCGGGAAACCTGTCGTGCCAGCTGCATTAATGAATCGGCCAACGCGCGGGGAGAGGCGGTTTGCGTATTG
GGCGCTCTTCCGCTTCCTCGCTCACTGACTCGCTGCGCTCGGTCGTTCGGCTGCGGCGAGCGGTATCAGC
TCACTCAAAGGCGGTAATACGGTTATCCACAGAATCAGGGGATAACGCAGGAAAGAACATGTGAGCAAAA
GGCCAGCAAAAGGCCAGGAACCGTAAAAAGGCCGCGTTGCTGGCGTTTTTCCATAGGCTCCGCCCCCCTG
ACGAGCATCACAAAAATCGACGCTCAAGTCAGAGGTGGCGAAACCCGACAGGACTATAAAGATACCAGGC
GTTTCCCCCTGGAAGCTCCCTCGTGCGCTCTCCTGTTCCGACCCTGCCGCTTACCGGATACCTGTCCGCC
TTTCTCCCTTCGGGAAGCGTGGCGCTTTCTCATAGCTCACGCTGTAGGTATCTCAGTTCGGTGTAGGTCG
TTCGCTCCAAGCTGGGCTGTGTGCACGAACCCCCCGTTCAGCCCGACCGCTGCGCCTTATCCGGTAACTA
TCGTCTTGAGTCCAACCCGGTAAGACACGACTTATCGCCACTGGCAGCAGCCACTGGTAACAGGATTAGC
AGAGCGAGGTATGTAGGCGGTGCTACAGAGTTCTTGAAGTGGTGGCCTAACTACGGCTACACTAGAAGAA
CAGTATTTGGTATCTGCGCTCTGCTGAAGCCAGTTACCTTCGGAAAAAGAGTTGGTAGCTCTTGATCCGG
CAAACAAACCACCGCTGGTAGCGGTTTTTTTGTTTGCAAGCAGCAGATTACGCGCAGAAAAAAAGGATCT
CAAGAAGATCCTTTGATCTTTTCTACGGGGTCTGACGCTCAGTGGAACGAAAACTCACGTTAAGGGATTT
TGGTCATGAGATTATCAAAAAGGATCTTCACCTAGATCCTTTTAAATTAAAAATGAAGTTTTAAATCAAT
CTAAAGTATATATGAGTAAACTTGGTCTGACAGTTACCAATGCTTAATCAGTGAGGCACCTATCTCAGCG
ATCTGTCTATTTCGTTCATCCATAGTTGCCTGACTCCCCGTCGTGTAGATAACTACGATACGGGAGGGCT
TACCATCTGGCCCCAGTGCTGCAATGATACCGCGAGACCCACGCTCACCGGCTCCAGATTTATCAGCAAT
AAACCAGCCAGCCGGAAGGGCCGAGCGCAGAAGTGGTCCTGCAACTTTATCCGCCTCCATCCAGTCTATT
AATTGTTGCCGGGAAGCTAGAGTAAGTAGTTCGCCAGTTAATAGTTTGCGCAACGTTGTTGCCATTGCTA
CAGGCATCGTGGTGTCACGCTCGTCGTTTGGTATGGCTTCATTCAGCTCCGGTTCCCAACGATCAAGGCG
AGTTACATGATCCCCCATGTTGTGCAAAAAAGCGGTTAGCTCCTTCGGTCCTCCGATCGTTGTCAGAAGT
AAGTTGGCCGCAGTGTTATCACTCATGGTTATGGCAGCACTGCATAATTCTCTTACTGTCATGCCATCCG
TAAGATGCTTTTCTGTGACTGGTGAGTACTCAACCAAGTCATTCTGAGAATAGTGTATGCGGCGACCGAG
TTGCTCTTGCCCGGCGTCAATACGGGATAATACCGCGCCACATAGCAGAACTTTAAAAGTGCTCATCATT
GGAAAACGTTCTTCGGGGCGAAAACTCTCAAGGATCTTACCGCTGTTGAGATCCAGTTCGATGTAACCCA
CTCGTGCACCCAACTGATCTTCAGCATCTTTTACTTTCACCAGCGTTTCTGGGTGAGCAAAAACAGGAAG
GCAAAATGCCGCAAAAAAGGGAATAAGGGCGACACGGAAATGTTGAATACTCATACTCTTCCTTTTTCAA
TATTATTGAAGCATTTATCAGGGTTATTGTCTCATGAGCGGATACATATTTGAATGTATTTAGAAAAATA
AACAAATAGGGGTTCCGCGCACATTTCCCCGAAAAGTGCCACCTGACGTC
Features (pLannotate 1.2.2; 21 found; start..end, strand, type, name):
     28..80      -  misc_feature   bom (fragment): basis of mobility region from pBR322
    235..614     +  enhancer       CMV enhancer: human cytomegalovirus immediate early enhancer
    615..818     +  promoter       CMV promoter: human cytomegalovirus (CMV) immediate early promoter
    814..847     +  LTR            5' LTR (truncated) (fragment): truncated 5' long terminal repeat (LTR) from HIV-1
    863..881     +  promoter       T7 promoter: promoter for bacteriophage T7 RNA polymerase
    905..970     +  CDS            3xFLAG: three tandem FLAG® epitope tags, followed by an enterokinase cleavage site
   1007..2158    +  CDS            GREB1L (fragment): GRB1L_HUMAN - Also known as C18orf6, KIAA1772. Experimental evidence at protein level: Swiss-Prot protein existence level 1. Plays a major role in early metanephros and genital development. From Homo sapiens (Human).
   2331..2555    +  polyA_signal   bGH poly(A) signal: bovine growth hormone polyadenylation signal
   2559..2580    +  promoter       SV40 promoter (fragment): SV40 enhancer and early promoter
   2601..3029    +  rep_origin     f1 ori (sequence partly withheld): f1 bacteriophage origin of replication; arrow indicates direction of (+) strand synthesis
   3043..3372    +  promoter       SV40 promoter: SV40 enhancer and early promoter
   3421..4446    +  CDS            HygR: aminoglycoside phosphotransferase from E. coli; aph(4)-Ia; confers resistance to hygromycin
   4456..4581    +  CDS            ble (fragment): BLE_KLEPN - Experimental evidence at protein level: Swiss-Prot protein existence level 1. Binding protein with a strong affinity to the bleomycin family of antibiotics. Binds to CL990; an antimitotic-antibiotic compound. From Klebsiella pneumoniae.
   4576..4697    +  polyA_signal   SV40 poly(A) signal: SV40 polyadenylation signal
   4770..4786    -  protein_bind   lac operator: The lac repressor binds to the lac operator to inhibit transcription in E. coli. This inhibition can be relieved by adding lactose or isopropyl-β-D-thiogalactopyranoside (IPTG). lac repressor encoded by lacI
   4794..4824    -  promoter       lac promoter: promoter for the E. coli lac operon
   4839..4860    -  protein_bind   CAP binding site: CAP binding activates transcription in the presence of cAMP. E. coli catabolite activator protein
   4873..4965    -  CDS            lacI (fragment): lac repressor; lacI; The lac repressor binds to the lac operator to inhibit transcription in E. coli. This inhibition can be relieved by adding lactose or isopropyl-β-D-thiogalactopyranoside (IPTG).
   5148..5733    -  rep_origin     ori: high-copy-number ColE1/pMB1/pBR322/pUC origin of replication
   5904..6764    -  CDS            AmpR: β-lactamase; bla; confers resistance to ampicillin, carbenicillin, and related antibiotics
   6765..6869    -  promoter       AmpR promoter: bla
