>Addgene plasmid #112223 | pcDNA-3xflagGREB1c | addgene full sequence | sequence record 240611 | Addgene NGS Result
GACATTGATTATTGACTAGTTATTAATAGTAATCAATTACGGGGTCATTAGTTCATAGCCCATATATGGA
GTTCCGCGTTACATAACTTACGGTAAATGGCCCGCCTGGCTGACCGCCCAACGACCCCCGCCCATTGACG
TCAATAATGACGTATGTTCCCATAGTAACGCCAATAGGGACTTTCCATTGACGTCAATGGGTGGAGTATT
TACGGTAAACTGCCCACTTGGCAGTACATCAAGTGTATCATATGCCAAGTACGCCCCCTATTGACGTCAA
TGACGGTAAATGGCCCGCCTGGCATTATGCCCAGTACATGACCTTATGGGACTTTCCTACTTGGCAGTAC
ATCTACGTATTAGTCATCGCTATTACCATGGTGATGCGGTTTTGGCAGTACATCAATGGGCGTGGATAGC
GGTTTGACTCACGGGGATTTCCAAGTCTCCACCCCATTGACGTCAATGGGAGTTTGTTTTGGCACCAAAA
TCAACGGGACTTTCCAAAATGTCGTAACAACTCCGCCCCATTGACGCAAATGGGCGGTAGGCGTGTACGG
TGGGAGGTCTATATAAGCAGAGCTCTCTGGCTAACTAGAGAACCCACTGCTTACTGGCTTATCGAAATTA
ATACGACTCACTATAGGGAGACCCAAGCTGGGCCACCATGGACTACAAAGACCATGACGGTGATTATAAA
GATCATGATATCGATTACAAGGATGACGATGACAAGCTAGCGTTTAAACTTAAGCTTGGTACCGAGCTCG
CCATGGGAAATTCTTACGCTGGACAGCTGAAGACGACACGCTTTGAAGAGGTCTTGCACAATTCCATCGA
GGCATCCCTGCGGTCCAACAACCTGGTGCCCAGGCCCATCTTTTCCCAGCTGTACCTGGAAGCTGAGCAG
CAGCTTGCCGCTCTAGAAGGTGGTAGCCGAGTGGACAATGAGGAAGAGGAAGAAGAGGGAGAAGGAGGGC
TGGAAACAAATGGCCCCCCAACCCCTTTCCAGCTGCACCCTCTGCCTGAAGGATGCTGTACCACAGACGG
GTTTTGCCAGGCCGGGAAGGACCTGCGCCTTGTCTCCATTTCCAACGAGCCCATGGATGTCCCTGCGGGC
TTTCTCCTCGTGGGGGTCAAGTCCCCCAGCCTGCCGGACCATCTCCTGGTGTGCGCCGTTGACAAGAGGT
TCTTGCCAGATGACAATGGCCACAATGCTCTTCTTGGTTTCTCTGGGAATTGTGTTGGCTGTGGAAAGAA
AGGCTTCTGTTACTTCACGGAATTCTCCAATCATATAAATCTGAAACTGACCACTCAACCCAAGAAGCAG
AAACACTTGAAGTATTACCTGGTCCGTAATGCACAAGGGACTCTAACCAAAGGACCTTTAATCTGTTGGA
AAGGCTCAGAGTTTAGAAGCCGGCAGATCCCCGCCAGTACTTGTTCCAGTTCCCTCTTCCCAGCCCTGGA
GAGCACGGCTGCCTTCCCCAGCGAGCCCGTTCCTGGGACGAACCCCAGCATCCTGATGGGAGCTCAGCAG
GCAGGACCAGCTTCTGATCACCCCTCACTAAACGCAGCAATGGGTCCGGCTGTTTTCAACGGCAAAGATT
CCCCGAAGTGCCAACAACTGGCAAAGAATAACCTGTTGGCCCTGCCGCGACCATCGGCTTTAGGTATCTT
GTCAAACTCCGGGCCCCCCAAAAAACGCCACAAAGGGTGGTCTCCAGAATCTCCATCAGCTCCAGATGGT
GGCTGCCCCCAAGGTGGTGGGAACAGAGCTAAGTATGAGAGCGCAGGCATGTCCTGCGTGCCGCAGGTTG
GCTTGGTGGGACCAGCTTCAGTCACCTTTCCAGTGGTGGCCTCTGGAGAACCAGTGTCTGTTCCTGACAA
CTTGCTGAAAATATGCAAGGCCAAGCCAGTGATATTTAAAGTATTTGTAAATGGTGCTACCCAAATGGTA
GCCCTTGGTCCGGCAGAACCTGCATCGCCCCGGAGCTTATGACACTAGTCCAGTGTGGTGGAATTCTGCA
GATATCCAGCACAGTGGCGGCCGCTCGAGTCTAGAGGGCCCGTTTAAACCCGCTGATCAGCCTCGACTGT
GCCTTCTAGTTGCCAGCCATCTGTTGTTTGCCCCTCCCCCGTGCCTTCCTTGACCCTGGAAGGTGCCACT
CCCACTGTCCTTTCCTAATAAAATGAGGAAATTGCATCGCATTGTCTGAGTAGGTGTCATTCTATTCTGG
GGGGTGGGGTGGGGCAGGACAGCAAGGGGGAGGATTGGGAAGACAATAGCAGGCATGCTGGGGATGCGGT
GGGCTCTATGGCTTCTGAGGCGGAAAGAACCAGCTGGGGCTCTAGGGGGTATCCCC
[124 nt withheld, positions 2367-2490]
C
[91 nt withheld, positions 2492-2582]
A
[49 nt withheld, positions 2584-2632]
CCTTTGACGTTGGAGTCCACGTTCTTT
[37 nt withheld, positions 2660-2696]
ACCCTATCTCGGTCTATTCTTTTGATTTATAAGGGATTTTGCCGATTTCGGCCTATTGGTTAAAAAATGA
GCTGATTTAACAAAAATTTAACGCGAATTAATTCTGTGGAATGTGTGTCAGTTAGGGTGTGGAAAGTCCC
CAGGCTCCCCAGCAGGCAGAAGTATGCAAAGCATGCATCTCAATTAGTCAGCAACCAGGTGTGGAAAGTC
CCCAGGCTCCCCAGCAGGCAGAAGTATGCAAAGCATGCATCTCAATTAGTCAGCAACCATAGTCCCGCCC
CTAACTCCGCCCATCCCGCCCCTAACTCCGCCCAGTTCCGCCCATTCTCCGCCCCATGGCTGACTAATTT
TTTTTATTTATGCAGAGGCCGAGGCCGCCTCTGCCTCTGAGCTATTCCAGAAGTAGTGAGGAGGCTTTTT
TGGAGGCCTAGGCTTTTGCAAAAAGCTCCCGGGAGCTTGTATATCCATTTTCGGATCTGATCAGCACGTG
ATGAAAAAGCCTGAACTCACCGCGACGTCTGTCGAGAAGTTTCTGATCGAAAAGTTCGACAGCGTCTCCG
ACCTGATGCAGCTCTCGGAGGGCGAAGAATCTCGTGCTTTCAGCTTCGATGTAGGAGGGCGTGGATATGT
CCTGCGGGTAAATAGCTGCGCCGATGGTTTCTACAAAGATCGTTATGTTTATCGGCACTTTGCATCGGCC
GCGCTCCCGATTCCGGAAGTGCTTGACATTGGGGAATTCAGCGAGAGCCTGACCTATTGCATCTCCCGCC
GTGCACAGGGTGTCACGTTGCAAGACCTGCCTGAAACCGAACTGCCCGCTGTTCTGCAGCCGGTCGCGGA
GGCCATGGATGCGATCGCTGCGGCCGATCTTAGCCAGACGAGCGGGTTCGGCCCATTCGGACCGCAAGGA
ATCGGTCAATACACTACATGGCGTGATTTCATATGCGCGATTGCTGATCCCCATGTGTATCACTGGCAAA
CTGTGATGGACGACACCGTCAGTGCGTCCGTCGCGCAGGCTCTCGATGAGCTGATGCTTTGGGCCGAGGA
CTGCCCCGAAGTCCGGCACCTCGTGCACGCGGATTTCGGCTCCAACAATGTCCTGACGGACAATGGCCGC
ATAACAGCGGTCATTGACTGGAGCGAGGCGATGTTCGGGGATTCCCAATACGAGGTCGCCAACATCTTCT
TCTGGAGGCCGTGGTTGGCTTGTATGGAGCAGCAGACGCGCTACTTCGAGCGGAGGCATCCGGAGCTTGC
AGGATCGCCGCGGCTCCGGGCGTATATGCTCCGCATTGGTCTTGACCAACTCTATCAGAGCTTGGTTGAC
GGCAATTTCGATGATGCAGCTTGGGCGCAGGGTCGATGCGACGCAATCGTCCGATCCGGAGCCGGGACTG
TCGGGCGTACACAAATCGCCCGCAGAAGCGCGGCCGTCTGGACCGATGGCTGTGTAGAAGTACTCGCCGA
TAGTGGAAACCGACGCCCCAGCACTCGTCCGAGGGCAAAGGAATAGCACGTGCTACGAGATTTCGATTCC
ACCGCCGCCTTCTATGAAAGGTTGGGCTTCGGAATCGTTTTCCGGGACGCCGGCTGGATGATCCTCCAGC
GCGGGGATCTCATGCTGGAGTTCTTCGCCCACCCCAACTTGTTTATTGCAGCTTATAATGGTTACAAATA
AAGCAATAGCATCACAAATTTCACAAATAAAGCATTTTTTTCACTGCATTCTAGTTGTGGTTTGTCCAAA
CTCATCAATGTATCTTATCATGTCTGTATACCGTCGACCTCTAGCTAGAGCTTGGCGTAATCATGGTCAT
AGCTGTTTCCTGTGTGAAATTGTTATCCGCTCACAATTCCACACAACATACGAGCCGGAAGCATAAAGTG
TAAAGCCTGGGGTGCCTAATGAGTGAGCTAACTCACATTAATTGCGTTGCGCTCACTGCCCGCTTTCCAG
TCGGGAAACCTGTCGTGCCAGCTGCATTAATGAATCGGCCAACGCGCGGGGAGAGGCGGTTTGCGTATTG
GGCGCTCTTCCGCTTCCTCGCTCACTGACTCGCTGCGCTCGGTCGTTCGGCTGCGGCGAGCGGTATCAGC
TCACTCAAAGGCGGTAATACGGTTATCCACAGAATCAGGGGATAACGCAGGAAAGAACATGTGAGCAAAA
GGCCAGCAAAAGGCCAGGAACCGTAAAAAGGCCGCGTTGCTGGCGTTTTTCCATAGGCTCCGCCCCCCTG
ACGAGCATCACAAAAATCGACGCTCAAGTCAGAGGTGGCGAAACCCGACAGGACTATAAAGATACCAGGC
GTTTCCCCCTGGAAGCTCCCTCGTGCGCTCTCCTGTTCCGACCCTGCCGCTTACCGGATACCTGTCCGCC
TTTCTCCCTTCGGGAAGCGTGGCGCTTTCTCATAGCTCACGCTGTAGGTATCTCAGTTCGGTGTAGGTCG
TTCGCTCCAAGCTGGGCTGTGTGCACGAACCCCCCGTTCAGCCCGACCGCTGCGCCTTATCCGGTAACTA
TCGTCTTGAGTCCAACCCGGTAAGACACGACTTATCGCCACTGGCAGCAGCCACTGGTAACAGGATTAGC
AGAGCGAGGTATGTAGGCGGTGCTACAGAGTTCTTGAAGTGGTGGCCTAACTACGGCTACACTAGAAGAA
CAGTATTTGGTATCTGCGCTCTGCTGAAGCCAGTTACCTTCGGAAAAAGAGTTGGTAGCTCTTGATCCGG
CAAACAAACCACCGCTGGTAGCGGTGGTTTTTTTGTTTGCAAGCAGCAGATTACGCGCAGAAAAAAAGGA
TCTCAAGAAGATCCTTTGATCTTTTCTACGGGGTCTGACGCTCAGTGGAACGAAAACTCACGTTAAGGGA
TTTTGGTCATGAGATTATCAAAAAGGATCTTCACCTAGATCCTTTTAAATTAAAAATGAAGTTTTAAATC
AATCTAAAGTATATATGAGTAAACTTGGTCTGACAGTTACCAATGCTTAATCAGTGAGGCACCTATCTCA
GCGATCTGTCTATTTCGTTCATCCATAGTTGCCTGACTCCCCGTCGTGTAGATAACTACGATACGGGAGG
GCTTACCATCTGGCCCCAGTGCTGCAATGATACCGCGAGACCCACGCTCACCGGCTCCAGATTTATCAGC
AATAAACCAGCCAGCCGGAAGGGCCGAGCGCAGAAGTGGTCCTGCAACTTTATCCGCCTCCATCCAGTCT
ATTAATTGTTGCCGGGAAGCTAGAGTAAGTAGTTCGCCAGTTAATAGTTTGCGCAACGTTGTTGCCATTG
CTACAGGCATCGTGGTGTCACGCTCGTCGTTTGGTATGGCTTCATTCAGCTCCGGTTCCCAACGATCAAG
GCGAGTTACATGATCCCCCATGTTGTGCAAAAAAGCGGTTAGCTCCTTCGGTCCTCCGATCGTTGTCAGA
AGTAAGTTGGCCGCAGTGTTATCACTCATGGTTATGGCAGCACTGCATAATTCTCTTACTGTCATGCCAT
CCGTAAGATGCTTTTCTGTGACTGGTGAGTACTCAACCAAGTCATTCTGAGAATAGTGTATGCGGCGACC
GAGTTGCTCTTGCCCGGCGTCAATACGGGATAATACCGCGCCACATAGCAGAACTTTAAAAGTGCTCATC
ATTGGAAAACGTTCTTCGGGGCGAAAACTCTCAAGGATCTTACCGCTGTTGAGATCCAGTTCGATGTAAC
CCACTCGTGCACCCAACTGATCTTCAGCATCTTTTACTTTCACCAGCGTTTCTGGGTGAGCAAAAACAGG
AAGGCAAAATGCCGCAAAAAAGGGAATAAGGGCGACACGGAAATGTTGAATACTCATACTCTTCCTTTTT
CAATATTATTGAAGCATTTATCAGGGTTATTGTCTCATGAGCGGATACATATTTGAATGTATTTAGAAAA
ATAAACAAATAGGGGTTCCGCGCACATTTCCCCGAAAAGTGCCACCTGACGTCGACGGATCGGGAGATCT
CCCGATCCCCTATGGTGCACTCTCAGTACAATCTGCTCTGATGCCGCATAGTTAAGCCAGTATCTGCTCC
CTGCTTGTGTGTTGGAGGTCGCTGAGTAGTGCGCGAGCAAAATTTAAGCTACAACAAGGCAAGGCTTGAC
CGACAATTGCATGAAGAATCTGCTTAGGGTTAGGCGTTTTGCGCTGCTTCGCGATGTACGGGCCAGATAT
ACGCGTT
Features (pLannotate 1.2.2; 21 found; start..end, strand, type, name):
      1..380     +  enhancer       CMV enhancer: human cytomegalovirus immediate early enhancer
    381..584     +  promoter       CMV promoter: human cytomegalovirus (CMV) immediate early promoter
    580..613     +  LTR            5' LTR (truncated) (fragment): truncated 5' long terminal repeat (LTR) from HIV-1
    629..647     +  promoter       T7 promoter: promoter for bacteriophage T7 RNA polymerase
    671..736     +  CDS            3xFLAG: three tandem FLAG® epitope tags, followed by an enterokinase cleavage site
    773..1924    +  CDS            GREB1L (fragment): GRB1L_HUMAN - Also known as C18orf6, KIAA1772. Experimental evidence at protein level: Swiss-Prot protein existence level 1. Plays a major role in early metanephros and genital development. From Homo sapiens (Human).
   2097..2321    +  polyA_signal   bGH poly(A) signal: bovine growth hormone polyadenylation signal
   2325..2346    +  promoter       SV40 promoter (fragment): SV40 enhancer and early promoter
   2367..2795    +  rep_origin     f1 ori (sequence partly withheld): f1 bacteriophage origin of replication; arrow indicates direction of (+) strand synthesis
   2809..3138    +  promoter       SV40 promoter: SV40 enhancer and early promoter
   3187..4212    +  CDS            HygR: aminoglycoside phosphotransferase from E. coli; aph(4)-Ia; confers resistance to hygromycin
   4222..4347    +  CDS            ble (fragment): BLE_KLEPN - Experimental evidence at protein level: Swiss-Prot protein existence level 1. Binding protein with a strong affinity to the bleomycin family of antibiotics. Binds to CL990; an antimitotic-antibiotic compound. From Klebsiella pneumoniae.
   4342..4463    +  polyA_signal   SV40 poly(A) signal: SV40 polyadenylation signal
   4536..4552    -  protein_bind   lac operator: The lac repressor binds to the lac operator to inhibit transcription in E. coli. This inhibition can be relieved by adding lactose or isopropyl-β-D-thiogalactopyranoside (IPTG). lac repressor encoded by lacI
   4560..4590    -  promoter       lac promoter: promoter for the E. coli lac operon
   4605..4626    -  protein_bind   CAP binding site: CAP binding activates transcription in the presence of cAMP. E. coli catabolite activator protein
   4639..4731    -  CDS            lacI (fragment): lac repressor; lacI; The lac repressor binds to the lac operator to inhibit transcription in E. coli. This inhibition can be relieved by adding lactose or isopropyl-β-D-thiogalactopyranoside (IPTG).
   4914..5502    -  rep_origin     ori: high-copy-number ColE1/pMB1/pBR322/pUC origin of replication
   5673..6533    -  CDS            AmpR: β-lactamase; bla; confers resistance to ampicillin, carbenicillin, and related antibiotics
   6534..6638    -  promoter       AmpR promoter: bla
   6697..6749    -  misc_feature   bom (fragment): basis of mobility region from pBR322
