[The description below was written by a language model from this plasmid's Addgene catalogue record and pLannotate feature annotations shown in this document.]
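Description:
pcDNA-3xflagGREB1c is a mammalian expression plasmid of about 6.9 kb, built on the pcDNA3.1 hygromycin backbone, that produces the human GREB1c isoform with an N-terminal 3xFLAG tag. In E. coli it is maintained at high copy through a ColE1/pUC-type origin and selected with ampicillin via the β-lactamase gene. An f1 origin is also present, a standard backbone element that allows single-stranded DNA production. For mammalian cells, an SV40 early promoter drives the hygromycin phosphotransferase gene, terminated by an SV40 polyadenylation signal, so that stably transfected populations can be selected.

The expression cassette uses the CMV immediate-early enhancer and promoter, followed by a T7 promoter that can serve for in vitro transcription or as a sequencing primer site. Next come the 3xFLAG coding sequence, which includes an enterokinase cleavage site, the GREB1c open reading frame (recorded insert size 1,230 bp, introduced by Gibson assembly), and the bovine growth hormone polyadenylation signal. The automated annotation labels the insert as a fragment of the paralogue GREB1L; this most likely reflects sequence similarity in the annotation database rather than the actual identity of the insert, which the catalogue entry gives as GREB1c. Short annotated fragments such as the HIV-1 LTR, ble, lacI and bom hits appear to be backbone remnants or similarity matches, not functional parts. The depositor and sequencing-derived records differ by only three nucleotides in length and share the same feature order.

The FLAG tag allows detection or immunoprecipitation of the expressed protein. The associated work examined how GREB1 isoforms influence proliferation and oestrogen receptor alpha co-regulator activity in breast cancer.
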