Addgene plasmid #112223: pcDNA-3xflagGREB1c
Purpose: mammalian expression of flag tagged GREB1c
Depositing lab: Craig Burd. Depositing organization: Ohio State University. Publication: GREB1 isoforms regulate proliferation independent of ERalpha co-regulator activities in breast cancer. Haines CN, Braunreiter KM, Mo XM, Burd CJ. Endocr Relat Cancer. 2018 Jul;25(7):735-746. doi: 10.1530/ERC-17-0496. Epub 2018 Apr 25. PubMed 29695586.
Backbone
  Vector backbone: pcDNA3.1 + hygro
  Vector type: Mammalian Expression
  Selectable markers: Hygromycin
Growth in bacteria
  Bacterial resistance: Ampicillin, 100 μg/mL
  Growth temperature: 37°C
  Growth strain: DH5alpha
  Copy number: High Copy
Gene/Insert
  Gene/Insert name: GREB1c
  Species: H. sapiens (human)
  Insert size (bp): 1230
  Tag / fusion protein: 3x flag (N terminal on insert)
  Cloning method: Gibson Cloning
  Sequencing primers: 5′ T7 or CMV; 3′ BGH R
Terms and licenses: Academic/Nonprofit Terms; Industry Terms: Not Available to Industry
How to cite: pcDNA-3xflagGREB1c was a gift from Craig Burd (Addgene plasmid # 112223 ; http://n2t.net/addgene:112223 ; RRID:Addgene_112223)
